>Addgene plasmid #170931 | EF1A_Hygro_P2A_RUNX1_P68R_Barcode | addgene full sequence | sequence record 336433 | Addgene NGS Result
AATTAATTCTGTGGAATGTGTGTCAGTTAGGGTGTGGAAAGTCCCCAGGCTCCCCAGCAGGCAGAAGTAT
GCAAAGCATGCATCTCAATTAGTCAGCAACCAGGTGTGGAAAGTCCCCAGGCTCCCCAGCAGGCAGAAGT
ATGCAAAGCATGCATCTCAATTAGTCAGCAACCATAGTCCCGCCCCTAACTCCGCCCATCCCGCCCCTAA
CTCCGCCCAGTTCCGCCCATTCTCCGCCCCATGGCTGACTAATTTTTTTTATTTATGCAGAGGCCGAGGC
CGCCTCTGCCTCTGAGCTATTCCAGAAGTAGTGAGGAGGCTTTTTTGGAGGCCTAGGCTTTTGCAAAAAG
CTCCCGGGAGCTTGTATATCCATTTTCGGATCTGATCAGCACGTGTTGACAATTAATCATCGGCATAGTA
TATCGGCATAGTATAATACGACAAGGTGAGGAACTAAACCATGGCCAAGTTGACCAGTGCCGTTCCGGTG
CTCACCGCGCGCGACGTCGCCGGAGCGGTCGAGTTCTGGACCGACCGGCTCGGGTTCTCCCGGGACTTCG
TGGAGGACGACTTCGCCGGTGTGGTCCGGGACGACGTGACCCTGTTCATCAGCGCGGTCCAGGACCAGGT
GGTGCCGGACAACACCCTGGCCTGGGTGTGGGTGCGCGGCCTGGACGAGCTGTACGCCGAGTGGTCGGAG
GTCGTGTCCACGAACTTCCGGGACGCCTCCGGGCCGGCCATGACCGAGATCGGCGAGCAGCCGTGGGGGC
GGGAGTTCGCCCTGCGCGACCCGGCCGGCAACTGCGTGCACTTCGTGGCCGAGGAGCAGGACTGACACGT
GCTACGAGATTTCGATTCCACCGCCGCCTTCTATGAAAGGTTGGGCTTCGGAATCGTTTTCCGGGACGCC
GGCTGGATGATCCTCCAGCGCGGGGATCTCATGCTGGAGTTCTTCGCCCACCCCAACTTGTTTATTGCAG
CTTATAATGGTTACAAATAAAGCAATAGCATCACAAATTTCACAAATAAAGCATTTTTTTCACTGCATTC
TAGTTGTGGTTTGTCCAAACTCATCAATGTATCTTATCATGTCTGTATACCGTCGACCTCTAGCTAGAGC
TTGGCGTAATCATGGTCATAGCTGTTTCCTGTGTGAAATTGTTATCCGCTCACAATTCCACACAACATAC
GAGCCGGAAGCATAAAGTGTAAAGCCTGGGGTGCCTAATGAGTGAGCTAACTCACATTAATTGCGTTGCG
CTCACTGCCCGCTTTCCAGTCGGGAAACCTGTCGTGCCAGCTGCATTAATGAATCGGCCAACGCGCGGGG
AGAGGCGGTTTGCGTATTGGGCGCTCTTCCGCTTCCTCGCTCACTGACTCGCTGCGCTCGGTCGTTCGGC
TGCGGCGAGCGGTATCAGCTCACTCAAAGGCGGTAATACGGTTATCCACAGAATCAGGGGATAACGCAGG
AAAGAACATGTGAGCAAAAGGCCAGCAAAAGGCCAGGAACCGTAAAAAGGCCGCGTTGCTGGCGTTTTTC
CATAGGCTCCGCCCCCCTGACGAGCATCACAAAAATCGACGCTCAAGTCAGAGGTGGCGAAACCCGACAG
GACTATAAAGATACCAGGCGTTTCCCCCTGGAAGCTCCCTCGTGCGCTCTCCTGTTCCGACCCTGCCGCT
TACCGGATACCTGTCCGCCTTTCTCCCTTCGGGAAGCGTGGCGCTTTCTCATAGCTCACGCTGTAGGTAT
CTCAGTTCGGTGTAGGTCGTTCGCTCCAAGCTGGGCTGTGTGCACGAACCCCCCGTTCAGCCCGACCGCT
GCGCCTTATCCGGTAACTATCGTCTTGAGTCCAACCCGGTAAGACACGACTTATCGCCACTGGCAGCAGC
CACTGGTAACAGGATTAGCAGAGCGAGGTATGTAGGCGGTGCTACAGAGTTCTTGAAGTGGTGGCCTAAC
TACGGCTACACTAGAAGAACAGTATTTGGTATCTGCGCTCTGCTGAAGCCAGTTACCTTCGGAAAAAGAG
TTGGTAGCTCTTGATCCGGCAAACAAACCACCGCTGGTAGCGGTGGTTTTTTTGTTTGCAAGCAGCAGAT
TACGCGCAGAAAAAAAGGATCTCAAGAAGATCCTTTGATCTTTTCTACGGGGTCTGACGCTCAGTGGAAC
GAAAACTCACGTTAAGGGATTTTGGTCATGAGATTATCAAAAAGGATCTTCACCTAGATCCTTTTAAATT
AAAAATGAAGTTTTAAATCAATCTAAAGTATATATGAGTAAACTTGGTCTGACAGTTACCAATGCTTAAT
CAGTGAGGCACCTATCTCAGCGATCTGTCTATTTCGTTCATCCATAGTTGCCTGACTCCCCGTCGTGTAG
ATAACTACGATACGGGAGGGCTTACCATCTGGCCCCAGTGCTGCAATGATACCGCGAGACCCACGCTCAC
CGGCTCCAGATTTATCAGCAATAAACCAGCCAGCCGGAAGGGCCGAGCGCAGAAGTGGTCCTGCAACTTT
ATCCGCCTCCATCCAGTCTATTAATTGTTGCCGGGAAGCTAGAGTAAGTAGTTCGCCAGTTAATAGTTTG
CGCAACGTTGTTGCCATTGCTACAGGCATCGTGGTGTCACGCTCGTCGTTTGGTATGGCTTCATTCAGCT
CCGGTTCCCAACGATCAAGGCGAGTTACATGATCCCCCATGTTGTGCAAAAAAGCGGTTAGCTCCTTCGG
TCCTCCGATCGTTGTCAGAAGTAAGTTGGCCGCAGTGTTATCACTCATGGTTATGGCAGCACTGCATAAT
TCTCTTACTGTCATGCCATCCGTAAGATGCTTTTCTGTGACTGGTGAGTACTCAACCAAGTCATTCTGAG
AATAGTGTATGCGGCGACCGAGTTGCTCTTGCCCGGCGTCAATACGGGATAATACCGCGCCACATAGCAG
AACTTTAAAAGTGCTCATCATTGGAAAACGTTCTTCGGGGCGAAAACTCTCAAGGATCTTACCGCTGTTG
AGATCCAGTTCGATGTAACCCACTCGTGCACCCAACTGATCTTCAGCATCTTTTACTTTCACCAGCGTTT
CTGGGTGAGCAAAAACAGGAAGGCAAAATGCCGCAAAAAAGGGAATAAGGGCGACACGGAAATGTTGAAT
ACTCATACTCTTCCTTTTTCAATATTATTGAAGCATTTATCAGGGTTATTGTCTCATGAGCGGATACATA
TTTGAATGTATTTAGAAAAATAAACAAATAGGGGTTCCGCGCACATTTCCCCGAAAAGTGCCACCTGACG
TCGACGGATCGGGAGATCTCCCGATCCCCTATGGTGCACTCTCAGTACAATCTGCTCTGATGCCGCATAG
TTAAGCCAGTATCTGCTCCCTGCTTGTGTGTTGGAGGTCGCTGAGTAGTGCGCGAGCAAAATTTAAGCTA
CAACAAGGCAAGGCTTGACCGACAATTGCATGAAGAATCTGCTTAGGGTTAGGCGTTTTGCGCTGCTTCG
CGATGTACGGGCCAGATATACGCGTTGACATTGATTATTGACTAGTTATTAATAGTAATCAATTACGGGG
TCATTAGTTCATAGCCCATATATGGAGTTCCGCGTTACATAACTTACGGTAAATGGCCCGCCTGGCTGAC
CGCCCAACGACCCCCGCCCATTGACGTCAATAATGACGTATGTTCCCATAGTAACGCCAATAGGGACTTT
CCATTGACGTCAATGGGTGGAGTATTTACGGTAAACTGCCCACTTGGCAGTACATCAAGTGTATCATATG
CCAAGTACGCCCCCTATTGACGTCAATGACGGTAAATGGCCCGCCTGGCATTATGCCCAGTACATGACCT
TATGGGACTTTCCTACTTGGCAGTACATCTACGTATTAGTCATCGCTATTACCATGGTGATGCGGTTTTG
GCAGTACATCAATGGGCGTGGATAGCGGTTTGACTCACGGGGATTTCCAAGTCTCCACCCCATTGACGTC
AATGGGAGTTTGTTTTGGCACCAAAATCAACGGGACTTTCCAAAATGTCGTAACAACTCCGCCCCATTGA
CGCAAATGGGCGGTAGGCGTGTACGGTGGGAGGTCTATATAAGCAGCGCGTTTTGCCTGTACTGGGTCTC
TCTGGTTAGACCAGATCTGAGCCTGGGAGCTCTCTGGCTAACTAGGGAACCCACTGCTTAAGCCTCAATA
AAGCTTGCCTTGAGTGCTTCAAGTAGTGTGTGCCCGTCTGTTGTGTGACTCTGGTAACTAGAGATCCCTC
AGACCCTTTTAGTCAGTGTGGAAAATCTCTAGCAGTGGCGCCCGAACAGGGACTTGAAAGCGAAAGGGAA
ACCAGAGGAGCTCTCTCGACGCAGGACTCGGCTTGCTGAAGCGCGCACGGCAAGAGGCGAGGGGCGGCGA
CTGGTGAGTACGCCAAAAATTTTGACTAGCGGAGGCTAGAAGGAGAGAGATGGGTGCGAGAGCGTCAGTA
TTAAGCGGGGGAGAATTAGATCGCGATGGGAAAAAATTCGGTTAAGGCCAGGGGGAAAGAAAAAATATAA
ATTAAAACATATAGTATGGGCAAGCAGGGAGCTAGAACGATTCGCAGTTAATCCTGGCCTGTTAGAAACA
TCAGAAGGCTGTAGACAAATACTGGGACAGCTACAACCATCCCTTCAGACAGGATCAGAAGAACTTAGAT
CATTATATAATACAGTAGCAACCCTCTATTGTGTGCATCAAAGGATAGAGATAAAAGACACCAAGGAAGC
TTTAGACAAGATAGAGGAAGAGCAAAACAAAAGTAAGACCACCGCACAGCAAGCGGCCGCTGATCTTCAG
ACCTGGAGGAGGAGATATGAGGGACAATTGGAGAAGTGAATTATATAAATATAAAGTAGTAAAAATTGAA
CCATTAGGAGTAGCACCCACCAAGGCAAAGAGAAGAGTGGTGCAGAGAGAAAAAAGAGCAGTGGGAATAG
GAGCTTTGTTCCTTGGGTTCTTGGGAGCAGCAGGAAGCACTATGGGCGCAGCGTCAATGACGCTGACGGT
ACAGGCCAGACAATTATTGTCTGGTATAGTGCAGCAGCAGAACAATTTGCTGAGGGCTATTGAGGCGCAA
CAGCATCTGTTGCAACTCACAGTCTGGGGCATCAAGCAGCTCCAGGCAAGAATCCTGGCTGTGGAAAGAT
ACCTAAAGGATCAACAGCTCCTGGGGATTTGGGGTTGCTCTGGAAAACTCATTTGCACCACTGCTGTGCC
TTGGAATGCTAGTTGGAGTAATAAATCTCTGGAACAGATTTGGAATCACACGACCTGGATGGAGTGGGAC
AGAGAAATTAACAATTACACAAGCTTAATACACTCCTTAATTGAAGAATCGCAAAACCAGCAAGAAAAGA
ATGAACAAGAATTATTGGAATTAGATAAATGGGCAAGTTTGTGGAATTGGTTTAACATAACAAATTGGCT
GTGGTATATAAAATTATTCATAATGATAGTAGGAGGCTTGGTAGGTTTAAGAATAGTTTTTGCTGTACTT
TCTATAGTGAATAGAGTTAGGCAGGGATATTCACCATTATCGTTTCAGACCCACCTCCCAACCCCGAGGG
GACCCGACAGGCCCGAAGGAATAGAAGAAGAAGGTGGAGAGAGAGACAGAGACAGATCCATTCGATTAGT
GAACGGATCGGCACTGCGTGCGCCAATTCTGCAGACAAATGGCAGTATTCATCCACAATTTTAAAAGAAA
AGGGGGGATTGGGGGGTACAGTGCAGGGGAAAGAATAGTAGACATAATAGCAACAGACATACAAACTAAA
GAATTACAAAAACAAATTACAAAAATTCAAAATTTTCGGGTTTATTACAGGGACAGCAGAGATCCAGTTT
GGTTAATTAATCGATAAGCTTTGCAAAGATGGATAAAGTTTTAAACAGAGAGGAATCTTTGCAGCTAATG
GACCTTCTAGGTCTTGAAAGGAGTGGGAATTGGCTCCGGTGCCCGTCAGTGGGCAGAGCGCACATCGCCC
ACAGTCCCCGAGAAGTTGGGGGGAGGGGTCGGCAATTGAACCGGTGCCTAGAGAAGGTGGCGCGGGGTAA
ACTGGGAAAGTGATGTCGTGTACTGGCTCCGCCTTTTTCCCGAGGGTGGGGGAGAACCGTATATAAGTGC
AGTAGTCGCCGTGAACGTTCTTTTTCGCAACGGGTTTGCCGCCAGAACACAGGTAAGTGCCGTGTGTGGT
TCCCGCGGGCCTGGCCTCTTTACGGGTTATGGCCCTTGCGTGCCTTGAATTACTTCCACCTGGCTGCAGT
ACGTGATTCTTGATCCCGAGCTTCGGGTTGGAAGTGGGTGGGAGAGTTCGAGGCCTTGCGCTTAAGGAGC
CCCTTCGCCTCGTGCTTGAGTTGAGGCCTGGCCTGGGCGCTGGGGCCGCCGCGTGCGAATCTGGTGGCAC
CTTCGCGCCTGTCTCGCTGCTTTCGATAAGTCTCTAGCCATTTAAAATTTTTGATGACCTGCTGCGACGC
TTTTTTTCTGGCAAGATAGTCTTGTAAATGCGGGCCAAGATCTGCACACTGGTATTTCGGTTTTTGGGGC
CGCGGGCGGCGACGGGGCCCGTGCGTCCCAGCGCACATGTTCGGCGAGGCGGGGCCTGCGAGCGCGGCCA
CCGAGAATCGGACGGGGGTAGTCTCAAGCTGGCCGGCCTGCTCTGGTGCCTGGCCTCGCGCCGCCGTGTA
TCGCCCCGCCCTGGGCGGCAAGGCTGGCCCGGTCGGCACCAGTTGCGTGAGCGGAAAGATGGCCGCTTCC
CGGCCCTGCTGCAGGGAGCTCAAAATGGAGGACGCGGCGCTCGGGAGAGCGGGCGGGTGAGTCACCCACA
CAAAGGAAAAGGGCCTTTCCGTCCTCAGCCGTCGCTTCATGTGACTCCACGGAGTACCGGGCGCCGTCCA
GGCACCTCGATTAGTTCTCGAGCTTTTGGAGTACGTCGTCTTTAGGTTGGGGGGAGGGGTTTTATGCGAT
GGAGTTTCCCCACACTGAGTGGGTGGAGACTGAAGTTAGGCCAGCTTGGCACTTGATGTAATTCTCCTTG
GAATTTGCCCTTTTTGAGTTTGGATCTTGGTTCATTCTCAAGCCTCAGACAGTGGTTCAAAGTTTTTTTC
TTCCATTTCAGGTGTCGTGAGGAATTAGCTTGGTACTAATACGACTCACTATAGGGAGACCCAAGCTGGC
TAGGTAAGCTTGATATCGAATTCCTGCAGCCCGGGGGATCCCGCCACCATGAAAAAGCCTGAACTCACCG
CGACGTCTGTCGAGAAGTTTCTGATCGAAAAGTTCGACAGCGTCTCCGACCTGATGCAGCTCTCGGAGGG
CGAAGAATCTCGTGCTTTCAGCTTCGATGTAGGAGGGCGTGGATATGTCCTGCGGGTAAATAGCTGCGCC
GATGGTTTCTACAAAGATCGTTATGTTTATCGGCACTTTGCATCGGCCGCGCTCCCGATTCCGGAAGTGC
TTGACATTGGGGAATTCAGCGAGAGCCTGACCTATTGCATCTCCCGCCGTGCACAGGGTGTCACGTTGCA
AGACCTGCCTGAAACCGAACTGCCCGCTGTTCTGCAGCCGGTCGCGGAGGCCATGGATGCGATCGCTGCG
GCCGATCTTAGCCAGACGAGCGGGTTCGGCCCATTCGGACCGCAAGGAATCGGTCAATACACTACATGGC
GTGATTTCATATGCGCGATTGCTGATCCCCATGTGTATCACTGGCAAACTGTGATGGACGACACCGTCAG
TGCGTCCGTCGCGCAGGCTCTCGATGAGCTGATGCTTTGGGCCGAGGACTGCCCCGAAGTCCGGCACCTC
GTGCACGCGGATTTCGGCTCCAACAATGTCCTGACGGACAATGGCCGCATAACAGCGGTCATTGACTGGA
GCGAGGCGATGTTCGGGGATTCCCAATACGAGGTCGCCAACATCTTCTTCTGGAGGCCGTGGTTGGCTTG
TATGGAGCAGCAGACGCGCTACTTCGAGCGGAGGCATCCGGAGCTTGCAGGATCGCCGCGGCTCCGGGCG
TATATGCTCCGCATTGGTCTTGACCAACTCTATCAGAGCTTGGTTGACGGCAATTTCGATGATGCAGCTT
GGGCGCAGGGTCGATGCGACGCAATCGTCCGATCCGGAGCCGGGACTGTCGGGCGTACACAAATCGCCCG
CAGAAGCGCGGCCGTCTGGACCGATGGCTGTGTAGAAGTACTCGCCGATAGTGGAAACCGACGCCCCAGC
ACTCGTCCGAGGGCAAAGGAAGGATCCGGCGCAACAAACTTCTCTCTGCTGAAACAAGCCGGAGATGTCG
AAGAGAATCCTGGACCGATGCGTATCCCCGTAGATGCCAGCACGAGCCGCCGCTTCACGCCGCCTTCCAC
CGCGCTGAGCCCAGGCAAGATGAGCGAGGCGTTGCCGCTGGGCGCCCCGGACGCCGGCGCTGCCCTGGCC
GGCAAGCTGAGGAGCGGCGACCGCAGCATGGTGGAGGTGCTGGCCGACCACCCGGGCGAGCTGGTGCGCA
CCGACAGCCGCAACTTCCTCTGCTCCGTGCTGCCTACGCACTGGCGCTGCAACAAGACCCTGCCCATCGC
TTTCAAGGTGGTGGCCCTAGGGGATGTTCCAGATGGCACTCTGGTCACTGTGATGGCTGGCAATGATGAA
AACTACTCGGCTGAGCTGAGAAATGCTACCGCAGCCATGAAGAACCAGGTTGCAAGATTTAATGACCTCA
GGTTTGTCGGTCGAAGTGGAAGAGGGAAAAGCTTCACTCTGACCATCACTGTCTTCACAAACCCACCGCA
AGTCGCCACCTACCACAGAGCCATCAAAATCACAGTGGATGGGCCCCGAGAACCTCGAAGACATCGGCAG
AAACTAGATGATCAGACCAAGCCCGGGAGCTTGTCCTTTTCCGAGCGGCTCAGTGAACTGGAGCAGCTGC
GGCGCACAGCCATGAGGGTCAGCCCACACCACCCAGCCCCCACGCCCAACCCTCGTGCCTCCCTGAACCA
CTCCACTGCCTTTAACCCTCAGCCTCAGAGTCAGATGCAGGATACAAGGCAGATCCAACCATCCCCACCG
TGGTCCTACGATCAGTCCTACCAATACCTGGGATCCATTGCCTCTCCTTCTGTGCACCCAGCAACGCCCA
TTTCACCTGGACGTGCCAGCGGCATGACAACCCTCTCTGCAGAACTTTCCAGTCGACTCTCAACGGCACC
CGACCTGACAGCGTTCAGCGACCCGCGCCAGTTCCCCGCGCTGCCCTCCATCTCCGACCCCCGCATGCAC
TATCCAGGCGCCTTCACCTACTCCCCGACGCCGGTCACCTCGGGCATCGGCATCGGAATGTCGGCCATGG
GCTCGGCCACGCGCTACCACACCTACCTGCCGCCGCCTTACCCCGGCTCGTCGCAAGCGCAGGGAGGCCC
GTTCCAAGCCAGCTCGCCCTCCTACCACCTGTACTACGGCGCCTCGGCCGGCTCCTACCAGTTCTCCATG
GTGGGCGGCGAGCGCTCGCCGCCGCGCATCCTGCCGCCCTGCACCAACGCCTCCACCGGCTCCGCGCTGC
TCAACCCCAGCCTCCCGAACCAGAGCGACGTGGTGGAGGCCGAGGGCAGCCACAGCAACTCCCCCACCAA
CATGGCGCCCTCCGCGCGCCTGGAGGAGGCCGTGTGGAGGCCCTACTGACTAGCTAAGTTAGAACTATTT
CCTGGCTGTTACGCGTGATGGCTGGGTCTACTGACGGGCTTATTAAACAGTGAACCGCCCGCCCCACGAC
CCGCAGCGCCCGACCGAAAGGAGCGCACGACCCCATGCATCGAACAAAAGAAAAGGGGGGACTGGAAGGG
CTAATTCACTCCCAACGAAGACAAGATATCATAACTTCGTATAGCATACATTATACGAAGTTATCGCCTA
GCTGGTCCGGACTGTACTGGGTCTCTCTGGTTAGACCAGATCTGAGCCTGGGAGCTCTCTGGCTAACTAG
GGAACCCACTGCTTAAGCCTCAATAAAGCTTGCCTTGAGTGCTTCAAGTAGTGTGTGCCCGTCTGTTGTG
TGACTCTGGTAACTAGAGATCCCTCAGACCCTTTTAGTCAGTGTGGAAAATCTCTAGCAGGGCCCGTTTA
AACCCGCTGATCAGCCTCGACTGTGCCTTCTAGTTGCCAGCCATCTGTTGTTTGCCCCTCCCCCGTGCCT
TCCTTGACCCTGGAAGGTGCCACTCCCACTGTCCTTTCCTAATAAAATGAGGAAATTGCATCGCATTGTC
TGAGTAGGTGTCATTCTATTCTGGGGGGTGGGGTGGGGCAGGACAGCAAGGGGGAGGATTGGGAAGACAA
TAGCAGGCATGCTGGGGATGCGGTGGGCTCTATGGCTTCTGAGGCGGAAAGAACCAGCTGGGGCTCTAGG
GGGTATCCCC
[124 nt withheld, positions 10441-10564]
C
[91 nt withheld, positions 10566-10656]
A
[49 nt withheld, positions 10658-10706]
CCTTTGACGTTGGAGTCCACGTTCTTT
[37 nt withheld, positions 10734-10770]
ACCCTATCTCGGTCTATTCTTTTGATTTATAAGGGATTTTGCCGATTTCGGCCTATTGGTTAAAAAATGA
GCTGATTTAACAAAAATTTAACGCG
Features (pLannotate 1.2.2; 33 found; start..end, strand, type, name):
     18..347     +  promoter       SV40 promoter: SV40 enhancer and early promoter
    395..442     +  promoter       EM7 promoter: synthetic bacterial promoter&nbsp
    461..835     +  CDS            BleoR: antibiotic-binding protein; Sh ble from Streptoalloteichus hindustanus; confers resistance to bleomycin, phleomycin, and Zeocin™
    845..970     +  CDS            ble (fragment): BLE_KLEPN - Experimental evidence at protein level: Swiss-Prot protein existence level 1. Binding protein with a strong affinity to the bleomycin family of antibiotics. Binds to CL990; an antimitotic-antibiotic compound. From Klebsiella pneumoniae.
    965..1086    +  polyA_signal   SV40 poly(A) signal: SV40 polyadenylation signal
   1157..1179    -  protein_bind   lac operator (fragment): The lac repressor binds to the lac operator to inhibit transcription in E. coli. This inhibition can be relieved by adding lactose or isopropyl-β-D-thiogalactopyranoside (IPTG). lac repressor encoded by lacI
   1183..1213    -  promoter       lac promoter: promoter for the E. coli lac operon
   1228..1249    -  protein_bind   CAP binding site: CAP binding activates transcription in the presence of cAMP. E. coli catabolite activator protein
   1262..1354    -  CDS            lacI (fragment): lac repressor; lacI; The lac repressor binds to the lac operator to inhibit transcription in E. coli. This inhibition can be relieved by adding lactose or isopropyl-β-D-thiogalactopyranoside (IPTG).
   1537..2125    -  rep_origin     ori: high-copy-number ColE1/pMB1/pBR322/pUC origin of replication
   2296..3156    -  CDS            AmpR: β-lactamase; bla; confers resistance to ampicillin, carbenicillin, and related antibiotics
   3157..3261    -  promoter       AmpR promoter: bla
   3320..3372    -  misc_feature   bom (fragment): basis of mobility region from pBR322
   3527..3906    +  enhancer       CMV enhancer: human cytomegalovirus immediate early enhancer
   3907..4106    +  promoter       CMV promoter: human cytomegalovirus (CMV) immediate early promoter
   4124..4304    +  LTR            5' LTR (truncated): truncated 5' long terminal repeat (LTR) from HIV-1
   4351..4476    +  misc_feature   HIV-1 Ψ: packaging signal of human immunodeficiency virus type 1
   4460..4823    +  CDS            HIV-1 gag (fragment): gag protein from human immunodeficiency virus 1; gag
   4969..5202    +  misc_feature   RRE: The Rev response element (RRE) of HIV-1 allows for Rev-dependent mRNA export from the nucleus to the cytoplasm.
   5579..5679    +  CDS            Rev (fragment): human immunodeficiency virus 1 (HIV-1) Rev protein; rev; enhances nuclear export of unspliced and incompletely spliced viral mRNAs
   5729..5846    +  misc_feature   cPPT/CTS: central polypurine tract and central termination sequence of HIV-1
   5909..5975    +  CDS            small t antigen (fragment): SV40 (simian virus 40) small t antigen
   5982..7160    +  promoter       EF-1α promoter: strong constitutive promoter for human elongation factor EF-1α
   7177..7195    +  promoter       T7 promoter: promoter for bacteriophage T7 RNA polymerase
   7215..7251    -  misc_feature   MCS (fragment): pBluescript multiple cloning site
   7259..8281    +  CDS            hph: KHYB_ECOLX - Experimental evidence at protein level: Swiss-Prot protein existence level 1. The aminoglycoside phosphotransferases achieve inactivation of their antibiotic substrates by phosphorylation. Only phosphorylates hygromycin and closely related compounds such as demethyl analogs and destomycin. From Escherichia coli.
   8348..9706    +  CDS            RUNX1: RUNX1_HUMAN - Also known as AML1, CBFA2. Experimental evidence at protein level: Swiss-Prot protein existence level 1. Isoform AML-1L interferes with the transactivation activity of RUNX1. From Homo sapiens (Human).
   9863..9897    +  LTR            3' LTR (ΔU3) (fragment): self-inactivating 3' long terminal repeat (LTR) from HIV-1
   9901..9934    +  protein_bind   loxP: Cre-mediated recombination occurs in the 8-bp core sequence (GCATACAT). Cre recombinase
   9959..10139   +  LTR            5' LTR (truncated): truncated 5' long terminal repeat (LTR) from HIV-1
  10171..10395   +  polyA_signal   bGH poly(A) signal: bovine growth hormone polyadenylation signal
  10399..10420   +  promoter       SV40 promoter (fragment): SV40 enhancer and early promoter
  10441..4       +  rep_origin     f1 ori (across the origin) (sequence partly withheld): f1 bacteriophage origin of replication; arrow indicates direction of (+) strand synthesis
