[The description below was written by a language model from this plasmid's Addgene catalogue record and pLannotate feature annotations shown in this document.]
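Description:
EF1A_Hygro_P2A_RUNX1_P68R_Barcode is a lentiviral mammalian expression plasmid for overexpressing the P68R point mutant of human RUNX1 (AML1). It derives from the EF1a_mCherry_P2A_Hygro_Barcode backbone, with the insert introduced by Gibson cloning. In bacteria it is maintained through a high-copy ColE1/pUC-type origin and selected with ampicillin via β-lactamase. An f1 origin is also present, as is an SV40/EM7-driven bleomycin/Zeocin resistance cassette in the plasmid backbone outside the viral transfer region.

The transfer region has a third-generation-style layout. A CMV enhancer/promoter drives a truncated HIV-1 5' LTR, followed by the Ψ packaging signal with a gag fragment, the RRE for Rev-dependent nuclear export of the genomic RNA, and the cPPT/CTS element. It ends in a self-inactivating ΔU3 3' LTR, which here carries a loxP site, followed by a bGH polyadenylation signal. Within this region the human EF-1α promoter transcribes a single open reading frame. The hygromycin phosphotransferase gene (hph) comes first, followed by the 1,359 bp RUNX1 coding sequence. The construct name indicates a P2A self-cleaving peptide in the short gap between them, although the feature table does not annotate it. This arrangement lets hygromycin selection enrich for transduced cells that also express the mutant transcription factor. The name also indicates a barcode, presumably in the unannotated stretch between RUNX1 and the 3' LTR, but its position is not recorded.

The associated work concerns phenotyping of RUNX1 coding variants, which is consistent with the barcode serving to identify this variant in pooled experiments.
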