Addgene plasmid #170931: EF1A_Hygro_P2A_RUNX1_P68R_Barcode
Purpose: Overexpression of RUNX1 P68R mutant protein.
Depositing lab: Prashant Mali. Depositing organization: University of California, San Diego (UCSD). Publication: Interface-guided phenotyping of coding variants in the transcription factor RUNX1. Ozturk K, Panwala R, Sheen J, Ford K, Jayne N, Portell A, Zhang DE, Hutter S, Haferlach T, Ideker T, Mali P, Carter H. Cell Rep. 2024 Jul 4;43(7):114436. doi: 10.1016/j.celrep.2024.114436. PubMed 38968069.
Backbone
  Vector backbone: EF1a_mCherry_P2A_Hygro_Barcode
  Backbone manufacturer: Prashant Mali (Addgene #120426)
  Backbone size w/o insert (bp): 9508
  Vector type: Mammalian Expression, Lentiviral
  Selectable markers: Hygromycin
Growth in bacteria
  Bacterial resistance: Ampicillin, 100 μg/mL
  Growth temperature: 37°C
  Growth strain: NEB Stable
  Copy number: High Copy
Gene/Insert
  Gene/Insert name: RUNX1 (alt name: AML1)
  Species: H. sapiens (human)
  Insert size (bp): 1359
  Mutation: P68R
  Entrez Gene: RUNX1 (a.k.a. AML1, AML1-EVI-1, AMLCR1, CBF2alpha, CBFA2, EVI-1, PEBP2aB, PEBP2alpha)
  Promoter: Ef1A
  Cloning method: Gibson Cloning
  Sequencing primers: 5′ CTGTGTAGAAGTACTCGCCGATAGTG; 3′ TCTTGTCTTCGTTGGGAGTG
Terms and licenses: Academic/Nonprofit Terms; Industry Terms: Not Available to Industry
Depositor comments: Please visit https://doi.org/10.1101/2023.08.03.551876 for bioRxiv preprint.
How to cite: EF1A_Hygro_P2A_RUNX1_P68R_Barcode was a gift from Prashant Mali (Addgene plasmid # 170931 ; http://n2t.net/addgene:170931 ; RRID:Addgene_170931)
